>Addgene plasmid #179887 | pCDH-EF1a-HygroR-T2A-TetOn3G | addgene full sequence | sequence record 357267 | Addgene NGS Result
GGCCGCTGAGGGCAGAGGAAGTCTTCTAACATGCGGTGACGTGGAGGAGAATCCCGGCCCTTCCGGAATG
AGCCGGCTGGACAAGAGCAAAGTGATCAACAGCGCCCTGGAACTGCTGAACGGCGTGGGCATCGAGGGCC
TGACCACAAGAAAGCTGGCCCAGAAACTGGGCGTGGAACAGCCCACCCTGTACTGGCACGTGAAGAACAA
GCGGGCCCTGCTGGACGCCCTGCCCATCGAGATGCTGGACAGACACCACACCCACAGCTGCCCCCTGGAA
GGCGAGAGCTGGCAGGACTTCCTGCGGAACAACGCCAAGAGCTACAGATGCGCCCTGCTGAGCCACAGGG
ATGGCGCCAAAGTGCACCTGGGCACCAGACCCACCGAGAAGCAGTACGAGACACTGGAAAACCAGCTGGC
CTTCCTGTGCCAGCAGGGATTCAGCCTGGAAAACGCCCTGTACGCCCTGAGCGCCGTGGGCCACTTTACA
CTGGGCTGCGTGCTGGAAGAACAGGAACACCAGGTGGCCAAAGAGGAAAGAGAGACACCCACCACCGACT
CCATGCCCCCCCTGCTGAAGCAGGCCATCGAGCTGTTCGATAGACAGGGCGCCGAGCCCGCCTTTCTGTT
CGGACTGGAACTGATCATCTGCGGGCTGGAAAAGCAGCTGAAGTGCGAGTCTGGCGGCCCTACCGACGCC
CTGGACGACTTCGATCTGGACATGCTGCCTGCCGATGCCCTGGATGATTTTGACCTGGATATGCTGCCCG
CTGACGCTCTGGACGATTTCGACCTGGACATGCTGCCCGGATAGGTCGACAATCAACCTCTGGATTACAA
AATTTGTGAAAGATTGACTGGTATTCTTAACTATGTTGCTCCTTTTACGCTATGTGGATACGCTGCTTTA
ATGCCTTTGTATCATGCTATTGCTTCCCGTATGGCTTTCATTTTCTCCTCCTTGTATAAATCCTGGTTGC
TGTCTCTTTATGAGGAGTTGTGGCCCGTTGTCAGGCAACGTGGCGTGGTGTGCACTGTGTTTGCTGACGC
AACCCCCACTGGTTGGGGCATTGCCACCACCTGTCAGCTCCTTTCCGGGACTTTCGCTTTCCCCCTCCCT
ATTGCCACGGCGGAACTCATCGCCGCCTGCCTTGCCCGCTGCTGGACAGGGGCTCGGCTGTTGGGCACTG
ACAATTCCGTGGTGTTGTCGGGGAAATCATCGTCCTTTCCTTGGCTGCTCGCCTGTGTTGCCACCTGGAT
TCTGCGCGGGACGTCCTTCTGCTACGTCCCTTCGGCCCTCAATCCAGCGGACCTTCCTTCCCGCGGCCTG
CTGCCGGCTCTGCGGCCTCTTCCGCGTCTTCGCCTTCGCCCTCAGACGAGTCGGATCTCCCTTTGGGCCG
CCTCCCCGCCTGGTACCTTTAAGACCAATGACTTACAAGGCAGCTGTAGATCTTAGCCACTTTTTAAAAG
AAAAGGGGGGACTGGAAGGGCTAATTCACTCCCAACGAAGATAAGATCTGCTTTTTGCTTGTACTGGGTC
TCTCTGGTTAGACCAGATCTGAGCCTGGGAGCTCTCTGGCTAACTAGGGAACCCACTGCTTAAGCCTCAA
TAAAGCTTGCCTTGAGTGCTTCAAGTAGTGTGTGCCCGTCTGTTGTGTGACTCTGGTAACTAGAGATCCC
TCAGACCCTTTTAGTCAGTGTGGAAAATCTCTAGCAGTAGTAGTTCATGTCATCTTATTATTCAGTATTT
ATAACTTGCAAAGAAATGAATATCAGAGAGTGAGAGGAACTTGTTTATTGCAGCTTATAATGGTTACAAA
TAAAGCAATAGCATCACAAATTTCACAAATAAAGCATTTTTTTCACTGCATTCTAGTTGTGGTTTGTCCA
AACTCATCAATGTATCTTATCATGTCTGGCTCTAGCTATCCCGCCCCTAACTCCGCCCATCCCGCCCCTA
ACTCCGCCCAGTTCCGCCCATTCTCCGCCCCATGGCTGACTAATTTTTTTTATTTATGCAGAGGCCGAGG
CCGCCTCGGCCTCTGAGCTATTCCAGAAGTAGTGAGGAGGCTTTTTTGGAGGCCTAGACTTTTGCAGAGA
CCAAATTCGTAATCATGTCATAGCTGTTTCCTGTGTGAAATTGTTATCCGCTCACAATTCCACACAACAT
ACGAGCCGGAAGCATAAAGTGTAAAGCCTGGGGTGCCTAATGAGTGAGCTAACTCACATTAATTGCGTTG
CGCTCACTGCCCGCTTTCCAGTCGGGAAACCTGTCGTGCCAGCTGCATTAATGAATCGGCCAACGCGCGG
GGAGAGGCGGTTTGCGTATTGGGCGCTCTTCCGCTTCCTCGCTCACTGACTCGCTGCGCTCGGTCGTTCG
GCTGCGGCGAGCGGTATCAGCTCACTCAAAGGCGGTAATACGGTTATCCACAGAATCAGGGGATAACGCA
GGAAAGAACATGTGAGCAAAAGGCCAGCAAAAGGCCAGGAACCGTAAAAAGGCCGCGTTGCTGGCGTTTT
TCCATAGGCTCCGCCCCCCTGACGAGCATCACAAAAATCGACGCTCAAGTCAGAGGTGGCGAAACCCGAC
AGGACTATAAAGATACCAGGCGTTTCCCCCTGGAAGCTCCCTCGTGCGCTCTCCTGTTCCGACCCTGCCG
CTTACCGGATACCTGTCCGCCTTTCTCCCTTCGGGAAGCGTGGCGCTTTCTCATAGCTCACGCTGTAGGT
ATCTCAGTTCGGTGTAGGTCGTTCGCTCCAAGCTGGGCTGTGTGCACGAACCCCCCGTTCAGCCCGACCG
CTGCGCCTTATCCGGTAACTATCGTCTTGAGTCCAACCCGGTAAGACACGACTTATCGCCACTGGCAGCA
GCCACTGGTAACAGGATTAGCAGAGCGAGGTATGTAGGCGGTGCTACAGAGTTCTTGAAGTGGTGGCCTA
ACTACGGCTACACTAGAAGAACAGTATTTGGTATCTGCGCTCTGCTGAAGCCAGTTACCTTCGGAAAAAG
AGTTGGTAGCTCTTGATCCGGCAAACAAACCACCGCTGGTAGCGGTGGTTTTTTTGTTTGCAAGCAGCAG
ATTACGCGCAGAAAAAAAGGATCTCAAGAAGATCCTTTGATCTTTTCTACGGGGTCTGACGCTCAGTGGA
ACGAAAACTCACGTTAAGGGATTTTGGTCATGAGATTATCAAAAAGGATCTTCACCTAGATCCTTTTAAA
TTAAAAATGAAGTTTTAAATCAATCTAAAGTATATATGAGTAAACTTGGTCTGACAGTTACCAATGCTTA
ATCAGTGAGGCACCTATCTCAGCGATCTGTCTATTTCGTTCATCCATAGTTGCCTGACTCCCCGTCGTGT
AGATAACTACGATACGGGAGGGCTTACCATCTGGCCCCAGTGCTGCAATGATACCGCGAGACCCACGCTC
ACCGGCTCCAGATTTATCAGCAATAAACCAGCCAGCCGGAAGGGCCGAGCGCAGAAGTGGTCCTGCAACT
TTATCCGCCTCCATCCAGTCTATTAATTGTTGCCGGGAAGCTAGAGTAAGTAGTTCGCCAGTTAATAGTT
TGCGCAACGTTGTTGCCATTGCTACAGGCATCGTGGTGTCACGCTCGTCGTTTGGTATGGCTTCATTCAG
CTCCGGTTCCCAACGATCAAGGCGAGTTACATGATCCCCCATGTTGTGCAAAAAAGCGGTTAGCTCCTTC
GGTCCTCCGATCGTTGTCAGAAGTAAGTTGGCCGCAGTGTTATCACTCATGGTTATGGCAGCACTGCATA
ATTCTCTTACTGTCATGCCATCCGTAAGATGCTTTTCTGTGACTGGTGAGTACTCAACCAAGTCATTCTG
AGAATAGTGTATGCGGCGACCGAGTTGCTCTTGCCCGGCGTCAATACGGGATAATACCGCGCCACATAGC
AGAACTTTAAAAGTGCTCATCATTGGAAAACGTTCTTCGGGGCGAAAACTCTCAAGGATCTTACCGCTGT
TGAGATCCAGTTCGATGTAACCCACTCGTGCACCCAACTGATCTTCAGCATCTTTTACTTTCACCAGCGT
TTCTGGGTGAGCAAAAACAGGAAGGCAAAATGCCGCAAAAAAGGGAATAAGGGCGACACGGAAATGTTGA
ATACTCATACTCTTCCTTTTTCAATATTATTGAAGCATTTATCAGGGTTATTGTCTCATGAGCGGATACA
TATTTGAATGTATTTAGAAAAATAAACAAATAGGGGTTCCGCGCACATTTCCCCGAAAAGTGCCACCTGA
CGTCTAAGAAACCATTATTATCATGACATTAACCTATAAAAATAGGCGTATCACGAGGCCCTTTCGTCTC
GCGCGTTTCGGTGATGACGGTGAAAACCTCTGACACATGCAGCTCCCGGAGACGGTCACAGCTTGTCTGT
AAGCGGATGCCGGGAGCAGACAAGCCCGTCAGGGCGCGTCAGCGGGTGTTGGCGGGTGTCGGGGCTGGCT
TAACTATGCGGCATCAGAGCAGATTGTACTGAGAGTGCACCATATGCGGTGTGAAATACCGCACAGATGC
GTAAGGAGAAAATACCGCATCAGGCGCCATTCGCCATTCAGGCTGCGCAACTGTTGGGAAGGGCGATCGG
TGCGGGCCTCTTCGCTATTACGCCAGCTGGCGAAAGGGGGATGTGCTGCAAGGCGATTAAGTTGGGTAAC
GCCAGGGTTTTCCCAGTCACGACGTTGTAAAACGACGGCCAGTGCCAAGCTGACGCGTGTAGTCTTATGC
AATACTCTTGTAGTCTTGCAACATGGTAACGATGAGTTAGCAACATGCCTTACAAGGAGAGAAAAAGCAC
CGTGCATGCCGATTGGTGGAAGTAAGGTGGTACGATCGTGCCTTATTAGGAAGGCAACAGACGGGTCTGA
CATGGATTGGACGAACCACTGAATTGCCGCATTGCAGAGATATTGTATTTAAGTGCCTAGCTCGATACAT
AAACGGGTCTCTCTGGTTAGACCAGATCTGAGCCTGGGAGCTCTCTGGCTAACTAGGGAACCCACTGCTT
AAGCCTCAATAAAGCTTGCCTTGAGTGCTTCAAGTAGTGTGTGCCCGTCTGTTGTGTGACTCTGGTAACT
AGAGATCCCTCAGACCCTTTTAGTCAGTGTGGAAAATCTCTAGCAGTGGCGCCCGAACAGGGACTTGAAA
GCGAAAGGGAAACCAGAGGAGCTCTCTCGACGCAGGACTCGGCTTGCTGAAGCGCGCACGGCAAGAGGCG
AGGGGCGGCGACTGGTGAGTACGCCAAAAATTTTGACTAGCGGAGGCTAGAAGGAGAGAGATGGGTGCGA
GAGCGTCAGTATTAAGCGGGGGAGAATTAGATCGCGATGGGAAAAAATTCGGTTAAGGCCAGGGGGAAAG
AAAAAATATAAATTAAAACATATAGTATGGGCAAGCAGGGAGCTAGAACGATTCGCAGTTAATCCTGGCC
TGTTAGAAACATCAGAAGGCTGTAGACAAATACTGGGACAGCTACAACCATCCCTTCAGACAGGATCAGA
AGAACTTAGATCATTATATAATACAGTAGCAACCCTCTATTGTGTGCATCAAAGGATAGAGATAAAAGAC
ACCAAGGAAGCTTTAGACAAGATAGAGGAAGAGCAAAACAAAAGTAAGACCACCGCACAGCAAGCGGCCA
CTGATCTTCAGACCTGGAGGAGGAGATATGAGGGACAATTGGAGAAGTGAATTATATAAATATAAAGTAG
TAAAAATTGAACCATTAGGAGTAGCACCCACCAAGGCAAAGAGAAGAGTGGTGCAGAGAGAAAAAAGAGC
AGTGGGAATAGGAGCTTTGTTCCTTGGGTTCTTGGGAGCAGCAGGAAGCACTATGGGCGCAGCGTCAATG
ACGCTGACGGTACAGGCCAGACAATTATTGTCTGGTATAGTGCAGCAGCAGAACAATTTGCTGAGGGCTA
TTGAGGCGCAACAGCATCTGTTGCAACTCACAGTCTGGGGCATCAAGCAGCTCCAGGCAAGAATCCTGGC
TGTGGAAAGATACCTAAAGGATCAACAGCTCCTGGGGATTTGGGGTTGCTCTGGAAAACTCATTTGCACC
ACTGCTGTGCCTTGGAATGCTAGTTGGAGTAATAAATCTCTGGAACAGATTTGGAATCACACGACCTGGA
TGGAGTGGGACAGAGAAATTAACAATTACACAAGCTTAATACACTCCTTAATTGAAGAATCGCAAAACCA
GCAAGAAAAGAATGAACAAGAATTATTGGAATTAGATAAATGGGCAAGTTTGTGGAATTGGTTTAACATA
ACAAATTGGCTGTGGTATATAAAATTATTCATAATGATAGTAGGAGGCTTGGTAGGTTTAAGAATAGTTT
TTGCTGTACTTTCTATAGTGAATAGAGTTAGGCAGGGATATTCACCATTATCGTTTCAGACCCACCTCCC
AACCCCGAGGGGACCCGACAGGCCCGAAGGAATAGAAGAAGAAGGTGGAGAGAGAGACAGAGACAGATCC
ATTCGATTAGTGAACGGATCTCGACGGTATCGGTTAACTTTTAAAAGAAAAGGGGGGATTGGGGGGTACA
GTGCAGGGGAAAGAATAGTAGACATAATAGCAACAGACATACAAACTAAAGAATTACAAAAACAAATTAC
AAAATTCAAAATTTTATCGAATTCTAAAAGGATCTGCGATCGCTCCGGTGCCCGTCAGTGGGCAGAGCGC
ACATCGCCCACAGTCCCCGAGAAGTTGGGGGGAGGGGTCGGCAATTGAACGGGTGCCTAGAGAAGGTGGC
GCGGGGTAAACTGGGAAAGTGATGTCGTGTACTGGCTCCGCCTTTTTCCCGAGGGTGGGGGAGAACCGTA
TATAAGTGCAGTAGTCGCCGTGAACGTTCTTTTTCGCAACGGGTTTGCCGCCAGAACACAGCTGAAGCTT
CGAGGGGCTCGCATCTCTCCTTCACGCGCCCGCCGCCCTACCTGAGGCCGCCATCCACGCCGGTTGAGTC
GCGTTCTGCCGCCTCCCGCCTGTGGTGCCTCCTGAACTGCGTCCGCCGTCTAGGTAAGTTTAAAGCTCAG
GTCGAGACCGGGCCTTTGTCCGGCGCTCCCTTGGAGCCTACCTAGACTCAGCCGGCTCTCCACGCTTTGC
CTGACCCTGCTTGCTCAACTCTACGTCTTTGTTTCGTTTTCTGTTCTGCGCCGTTACAGATCCAAGCTGT
GACCGGCGCCTAGGATCCTAGGCTTTTGCAATGAAAAAGCCTGAACTCACCGCGACGTCTGTCGAGAAGT
TTCTGATCGAAAAGTTCGACAGCGTCTCCGACCTGATGCAGCTCTCGGAGGGCGAAGAATCTCGTGCTTT
CAGCTTCGATGTAGGAGGGCGTGGATATGTCCTGCGGGTAAATAGCTGCGCCGATGGTTTCTACAAAGAT
CGTTATGTTTATCGGCACTTTGCATCGGCCGCGCTCCCGATTCCGGAAGTGCTTGACATTGGGGAATTCA
GCGAGAGCCTGACCTATTGCATCTCCCGCCGTGCACAGGGTGTCACGTTGCAAGACCTGCCTGAAACCGA
ACTGCCCGCTGTTCTGCAGCCGGTCGCGGAGGCCATGGATGCGATCGCTGCGGCCGATCTTAGCCAGACG
AGCGGGTTCGGCCCATTCGGACCGCAAGGAATCGGTCAATACACTACATGGCGTGATTTCATATGCGCGA
TTGCTGATCCCCATGTGTATCACTGGCAAACTGTGATGGACGACACCGTCAGTGCGTCCGTCGCGCAGGC
TCTCGATGAGCTGATGCTTTGGGCCGAGGACTGCCCCGAAGTCCGGCACCTCGTGCACGCGGATTTCGGC
TCCAACAATGTCCTGACGGACAATGGCCGCATAACAGCGGTCATTGACTGGAGCGAGGCGATGTTCGGGG
ATTCCCAATACGAGGTCGCCAACATCTTCTTCTGGAGGCCGTGGTTGGCTTGTATGGAGCAGCAGACGCG
CTACTTCGAGCGGAGGCATCCGGAGCTTGCAGGATCGCCGCGGCTCCGGGCGTATATGCTCCGCATTGGT
CTTGACCAACTCTATCAGAGCTTGGTTGACGGCAATTTCGATGATGCAGCTTGGGCGCAGGGTCGATGCG
ACGCAATCGTCCGATCCGGAGCCGGGACTGTCGGGCGTACACAAATCGCCCGCAGAAGCGCGGCCGTCTG
GACCGATGGCTGTGTAGAAGTACTCGCCGATAGTGGAAACCGACGCCCCAGCACTCGTCCGAGGGCAAAG
GAAGG
Features (pLannotate 1.2.2; 27 found; start..end, strand, type, name):
     68..685     +  CDS            tetR: TETR2_ECOLX - Experimental evidence at protein level: Swiss-Prot protein existence level 1. TetR is the repressor of the tetracycline resistance element; its N-terminal region forms a helix-turn-helix structure and binds DNA. Binding of tetracycline to TetR reduces the repressor affinity for the tetracycline resistance gene (tetA) promoter operator sites. From Escherichia coli.
    776..792     +  CDS            VP64 (fragment): tetrameric repeat of the minimal activation domain of herpes simplex virus VP16 (Beerli et al., 1998)
    821..1409    +  misc_feature   WPRE: woodchuck hepatitis virus posttranscriptional regulatory element
   1404..1511    +  CDS            nef (fragment): NEF_SIVS4 - Experimental evidence at protein level: Swiss-Prot protein existence level 1. Interferes with TCR signaling from the cell membrane. Interacts with CD247/TCRZ (TCR zeta chain) and exert potent down- regulation of cell surface TCR/CD3 complexes. From Simian immunodeficiency virus (isolate F236/smH4) (SIV-sm) (Simian immunodeficiency virus sooty mangabey monkey).
   1536..1716    +  LTR            5' LTR (truncated): truncated 5' long terminal repeat (LTR) from HIV-1
   1788..1909    +  polyA_signal   SV40 poly(A) signal: SV40 polyadenylation signal
   1949..2084    +  rep_origin     SV40 ori: SV40 origin of replication
   2141..2157    -  protein_bind   lac operator: The lac repressor binds to the lac operator to inhibit transcription in E. coli. This inhibition can be relieved by adding lactose or isopropyl-β-D-thiogalactopyranoside (IPTG). lac repressor encoded by lacI
   2165..2195    -  promoter       lac promoter: promoter for the E. coli lac operon
   2210..2231    -  protein_bind   CAP binding site: CAP binding activates transcription in the presence of cAMP. E. coli catabolite activator protein
   2244..2336    -  CDS            lacI (fragment): lac repressor; lacI; The lac repressor binds to the lac operator to inhibit transcription in E. coli. This inhibition can be relieved by adding lactose or isopropyl-β-D-thiogalactopyranoside (IPTG).
   2519..3107    -  rep_origin     ori: high-copy-number ColE1/pMB1/pBR322/pUC origin of replication
   3278..4138    -  CDS            AmpR: β-lactamase; bla; confers resistance to ampicillin, carbenicillin, and related antibiotics
   4139..4243    -  promoter       AmpR promoter: bla
   4338..4373    +  CDS            rop (fragment): Rop protein, which maintains plasmids at low copy number; rop
   4475..4574    +  misc_feature   bom (fragment): basis of mobility region from pBR322
   4580..4734    -  CDS            lacZα (fragment): LacZα fragment of β-galactosidase; lacZ fragment
   4748..4974    +  promoter       RSV promoter: Rous sarcoma virus enhancer/promoter
   4975..5155    +  LTR            5' LTR (truncated): truncated 5' long terminal repeat (LTR) from HIV-1
   5202..5327    +  misc_feature   HIV-1 Ψ: packaging signal of human immunodeficiency virus type 1
   5311..5649    +  CDS            HIV-1 gag (fragment): gag protein from human immunodeficiency virus 1; gag
   5820..6053    +  misc_feature   RRE: The Rev response element (RRE) of HIV-1 allows for Rev-dependent mRNA export from the nucleus to the cytoplasm.
   6430..6530    +  CDS            Rev (fragment): human immunodeficiency virus 1 (HIV-1) Rev protein; rev; enhances nuclear export of unspliced and incompletely spliced viral mRNAs
   6549..6665    +  misc_feature   cPPT/CTS: central polypurine tract and central termination sequence of HIV-1
   6710..6921    +  promoter       EF-1α core promoter: core promoter for human elongation factor EF-1α
   6934..7202    +  LTR            5' LTR (truncated): truncated 5' long terminal repeat (LTR) from human T-cell leukemia virus (HTLV) type 1
   7241..8263    +  CDS            hph: KHYB_ECOLX - Experimental evidence at protein level: Swiss-Prot protein existence level 1. The aminoglycoside phosphotransferases achieve inactivation of their antibiotic substrates by phosphorylation. Only phosphorylates hygromycin and closely related compounds such as demethyl analogs and destomycin. From Escherichia coli.
