[The description below was written by a language model from this plasmid's Addgene catalogue record and pLannotate feature annotations shown in this document.]
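Description:
pCDH-EF1a-HygroR-T2A-TetOn3G is a lentiviral transfer plasmid built on the commercial pCDH backbone, about 8.25 kb in total, that delivers the Tet-On 3G doxycycline-responsive transactivator into mammalian cells together with a hygromycin selection marker. In bacteria it is maintained through a high-copy ColE1/pUC-type origin and β-lactamase (ampicillin resistance). The lentiviral framework has an RSV promoter fused to a truncated HIV-1 5' LTR to drive genomic RNA production in packaging cells, followed by the Ψ packaging signal with adjoining gag fragment, the Rev response element for Rev-dependent nuclear export, and the cPPT/CTS. A WPRE downstream of the payload enhances transcript expression, and a truncated 3' LTR followed by an SV40 polyadenylation signal and SV40 origin closes the viral unit.

The expression cassette is driven by the EF-1α core promoter joined to an HTLV-1 LTR-derived segment. It transcribes a single open reading frame in which the hygromycin phosphotransferase gene (hph) comes first, linked according to the construct name by a T2A self-cleaving peptide to Tet-On 3G. The T2A itself is not annotated in the feature table. The transactivator appears there as a TetR-derived DNA-binding domain followed by a short VP16-type activation domain match. Because the sequence record is numbered so that it opens inside this cassette, hph lies at the end of the map and the transactivator at the beginning.

Hygromycin selection therefore enriches for transduced cells that constitutively express the transactivator. The plasmid carries no tetracycline-responsive promoter. The depositor notes that TRE3GS must be supplied separately, for example by knock-in upstream of an endogenous gene in the DExCon approach to doxycycline-controlled endogenous gene expression.
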