Addgene plasmid #179887: pCDH-EF1a-HygroR-T2A-TetOn3G
Purpose: Expresses TetOn3G transcription factor selectable by hygromycin resistance (Lentiviral vector)
Depositing lab: Patrick Caswell. Depositing organization: University of Manchester. Publication: On demand expression control of endogenous genes with DExCon, DExogron and LUXon reveals differential dynamics of Rab11 family members. Gemperle J, Harrison TS, Flett C, Adamson AD, Caswell PT. Elife. 2022 Jun 16;11. pii: 76651. doi: 10.7554/eLife.76651. PubMed 35708998.
Backbone
  Vector backbone: pCDH
  Backbone manufacturer: Systembio
  Backbone size w/o insert (bp): 6370
  Total vector size (bp): 8250
  Vector type: Mammalian Expression, Bacterial Expression, Lentiviral
  Selectable markers: Hygromycin
Growth in bacteria
  Bacterial resistance: Ampicillin, 100 μg/mL
  Growth temperature: 37°C
  Growth strain: NEB Stable
  Copy number: High Copy
Gene/Insert
  Gene/Insert name: TetOn3G
  Species: Synthetic
  Promoter: EF1a
  Tag / fusion protein: Hygromycin resistance
  Cloning method: Gibson Cloning
  Sequencing primers: 5′ CTCCACGCTTTGCCTGACCCTGCTT
Terms and licenses: Academic/Nonprofit Terms; Industry Terms: Not Available to Industry
Depositor comments: Lentiviral vector encoding Tet-On 3G constitutively expressed by EF1a promoter. Inducible promoter TRE3GS has to be delivered separately (e.g. DExCon knock in = Doxycycline-mediated endogenous gene Expression Control) Please visit https://www.biorxiv.org/content/10.1101/2021.12.03.471086v1.full for bioRxiv preprint.
How to cite: pCDH-EF1a-HygroR-T2A-TetOn3G was a gift from Patrick Caswell (Addgene plasmid # 179887 ; http://n2t.net/addgene:179887 ; RRID:Addgene_179887)
